>Addgene plasmid #71558 | pJK344 | depositor full sequence | sequence record 134625 | pJK344 sequence 6411 bps
TGGCGAATGGG
[124 nt withheld, positions 12-135]
C
[91 nt withheld, positions 137-227]
A
[49 nt withheld, positions 229-277]
CCTTTGACGTTGGAGTCCACGTTCTTT
[37 nt withheld, positions 305-341]
ACCCTATCTCGGTCTATTCTTTTGATTTATAAGGGATTTTGCCGATTTCGGCCTATTGGTTAAAAAATGA
GCTGATTTAACAAAAATTTAACGCGAATTTTAACAAAATATTAACGTTTACAATTTCAGGTGGCACTTTT
CGGGGAAATGTGCGCGGAACCCCTATTTGTTTATTTTTCTAAATACATTCAAATATGTATCCGCTCATGA
ATTAATTCTTAGAAAAACTCATCGAGCATCAAATGAAACTGCAATTTATTCATATCAGGATTATCAATAC
CATATTTTTGAAAAAGCCGTTTCTGTAATGAAGGAGAAAACTCACCGAGGCAGTTCCATAGGATGGCAAG
ATCCTGGTATCGGTCTGCGATTCCGACTCGTCCAACATCAATACAACCTATTAATTTCCCCTCGTCAAAA
ATAAGGTTATCAAGTGAGAAATCACCATGAGTGACGACTGAATCCGGTGAGAATGGCAAAAGTTTATGCA
TTTCTTTCCAGACTTGTTCAACAGGCCAGCCATTACGCTCGTCATCAAAATCACTCGCATCAACCAAACC
GTTATTCATTCGTGATTGCGCCTGAGCGAGACGAAATACGCGATCGCTGTTAAAAGGACAATTACAAACA
GGAATCGAATGCAACCGGCGCAGGAACACTGCCAGCGCATCAACAATATTTTCACCTGAATCAGGATATT
CTTCTAATACCTGGAATGCTGTTTTCCCGGGGATCGCAGTGGTGAGTAACCATGCATCATCAGGAGTACG
GATAAAATGCTTGATGGTCGGAAGAGGCATAAATTCCGTCAGCCAGTTTAGTCTGACCATCTCATCTGTA
ACATCATTGGCAACGCTACCTTTGCCATGTTTCAGAAACAACTCTGGCGCATCGGGCTTCCCATACAATC
GATAGATTGTCGCACCTGATTGCCCGACATTATCGCGAGCCCATTTATACCCATATAAATCAGCATCCAT
GTTGGAATTTAATCGCGGCCTAGAGCAAGACGTTTCCCGTTGAATATGGCTCATAACACCCCTTGTATTA
CTGTTTATGTAAGCAGACAGTTTTATTGTTCATGACCAAAATCCCTTAACGTGAGTTTTCGTTCCACTGA
GCGTCAGACCCCGTAGAAAAGATCAAAGGATCTTCTTGAGATCCTTTTTTTCTGCGCGTAATCTGCTGCT
TGCAAACAAAAAAACCACCGCTACCAGCGGTGGTTTGTTTGCCGGATCAAGAGCTACCAACTCTTTTTCC
GAAGGTAACTGGCTTCAGCAGAGCGCAGATACCAAATACTGTCCTTCTAGTGTAGCCGTAGTTAGGCCAC
CACTTCAAGAACTCTGTAGCACCGCCTACATACCTCGCTCTGCTAATCCTGTTACCAGTGGCTGCTGCCA
GTGGCGATAAGTCGTGTCTTACCGGGTTGGACTCAAGACGATAGTTACCGGATAAGGCGCAGCGGTCGGG
CTGAACGGGGGGTTCGTGCACACAGCCCAGCTTGGAGCGAACGACCTACACCGAACTGAGATACCTACAG
CGTGAGCTATGAGAAAGCGCCACGCTTCCCGAAGGGAGAAAGGCGGACAGGTATCCGGTAAGCGGCAGGG
TCGGAACAGGAGAGCGCACGAGGGAGCTTCCAGGGGGAAACGCCTGGTATCTTTATAGTCCTGTCGGGTT
TCGCCACCTCTGACTTGAGCGTCGATTTTTGTGATGCTCGTCAGGGGGGCGGAGCCTATGGAAAAACGCC
AGCAACGCGGCCTTTTTACGGTTCCTGGCCTTTTGCTGGCCTTTTGCTCACATGTTCTTTCCTGCGTTAT
CCCCTGATTCTGTGGATAACCGTATTACCGCCTTTGAGTGAGCTGATACCGCTCGCCGCAGCCGAACGAC
CGAGCGCAGCGAGTCAGTGAGCGAGGAAGCGGAAGAGCGCCTGATGCGGTATTTTCTCCTTACGCATCTG
TGCGGTATTTCACACCGCATATATGGTGCACTCTCAGTACAATCTGCTCTGATGCCGCATAGTTAAGCCA
GTATACACTCCGCTATCGCTACGTGACTGGGTCATGGCTGCGCCCCGACACCCGCCAACACCCGCTGACG
CGCCCTGACGGGCTTGTCTGCTCCCGGCATCCGCTTACAGACAAGCTGTGACCGTCTCCGGGAGCTGCAT
GTGTCAGAGGTTTTCACCGTCATCACCGAAACGCGCGAGGCAGCTGCGGTAAAGCTCATCAGCGTGGTCG
TGAAGCGATTCACAGATGTCTGCCTGTTCATCCGCGTCCAGCTCGTTGAGTTTCTCCAGAAGCGTTAATG
TCTGGCTTCTGATAAAGCGGGCCATGTTAAGGGCGGTTTTTTCCTGTTTGGTCACTGATGCCTCCGTGTA
AGGGGGATTTCTGTTCATGGGGGTAATGATACCGATGAAACGAGAGAGGATGCTCACGATACGGGTTACT
GATGATGAACATGCCCGGTTACTGGAACGTTGTGAGGGTAAACAACTGGCGGTATGGATGCGGCGGGACC
AGAGAAAAATCACTCAGGGTCAATGCCAGCGCTTCGTTAATACAGATGTAGGTGTTCCACAGGGTAGCCA
GCAGCATCCTGCGATGCAGATCCGGAACATAATGGTGCAGGGCGCTGACTTCCGCGTTTCCAGACTTTAC
GAAACACGGAAACCGAAGACCATTCATGTTGTTGCTCAGGTCGCAGACGTTTTGCAGCAGCAGTCGCTTC
ACGTTCGCTCGCGTATCGGTGATTCATTCTGCTAACCAGTAAGGCAACCCCGCCAGCCTAGCCGGGTCCT
CAACGACAGGAGCACGATCATGCGCACCCGTGGGGCCGCCATGCCGGCGATAATGGCCTGCTTCTCGCCG
AAACGTTTGGTGGCGGGACCAGTGACGAAGGCTTGAGCGAGGGCGTGCAAGATTCCGAATACCGCAAGCG
ACAGGCCGATCATCGTCGCGCTCCAGCGAAAGCGGTCCTCGCCGAAAATGACCCAGAGCGCTGCCGGCAC
CTGTCCTACGAGTTGCATGATAAAGAAGACAGTCATAAGTGCGGCGACGATAGTCATGCCCCGCGCCCAC
CGGAAGGAGCTGACTGGGTTGAAGGCTCTCAAGGGCATCGGTCGAGATCCCGGTGCCTAATGAGTGAGCT
AACTTACATTAATTGCGTTGCGCTCACTGCCCGCTTTCCAGTCGGGAAACCTGTCGTGCCAGCTGCATTA
ATGAATCGGCCAACGCGCGGGGAGAGGCGGTTTGCGTATTGGGCGCCAGGGTGGTTTTTCTTTTCACCAG
TGAGACGGGCAACAGCTGATTGCCCTTCACCGCCTGGCCCTGAGAGAGTTGCAGCAAGCGGTCCACGCTG
GTTTGCCCCAGCAGGCGAAAATCCTGTTTGATGGTGGTTAACGGCGGGATATAACATGAGCTGTCTTCGG
TATCGTCGTATCCCACTACCGAGATATCCGCACCAACGCGCAGCCCGGACTCGGTAATGGCGCGCATTGC
GCCCAGCGCCATCTGATCGTTGGCAACCAGCATCGCAGTGGGAACGATGCCCTCATTCAGCATTTGCATG
GTTTGTTGAAAACCGGACATGGCACTCCAGTCGCCTTCCCGTTCCGCTATCGGCTGAATTTGATTGCGAG
TGAGATATTTATGCCAGCCAGCCAGACGCAGACGCGCCGAGACAGAACTTAATGGGCCCGCTAACAGCGC
GATTTGCTGGTGACCCAATGCGACCAGATGCTCCACGCCCAGTCGCGTACCGTCTTCATGGGAGAAAATA
ATACTGTTGATGGGTGTCTGGTCAGAGACATCAAGAAATAACGCCGGAACATTAGTGCAGGCAGCTTCCA
CAGCAATGGCATCCTGGTCATCCAGCGGATAGTTAATGATCAGCCCACTGACGCGTTGCGCGAGAAGATT
GTGCACCGCCGCTTTACAGGCTTCGACGCCGCTTCGTTCTACCATCGACACCACCACGCTGGCACCCAGT
TGATCGGCGCGAGATTTAATCGCCGCGACAATTTGCGACGGCGCGTGCAGGGCCAGACTGGAGGTGGCAA
CGCCAATCAGCAACGACTGTTTGCCCGCCAGTTGTTGTGCCACGCGGTTGGGAATGTAATTCAGCTCCGC
CATCGCCGCTTCCACTTTTTCCCGCGTTTTCGCAGAAACGTGGCTGGCCTGGTTCACCACGCGGGAAACG
GTCTGATAAGAGACACCGGCATACTCTGCGACATCGTATAACGTTACTGGTTTCACATTCACCACCCTGA
ATTGACTCTCTTCCGGGCGCTATCATGCCATACCGCGAAAGGTTTTGCGCCATTCGATGGTGTCCGGGAT
CTCGACGCTCTCCCTTATGCGACTCCTGCATTAGGAAGCAGCCCAGTAGTAGGTTGAGGCCGTTGAGCAC
CGCCGCCGCAAGGAATGGTGCATGCAAGGAGATGGCGCCCAACAGTCCCCCGGCCACGGGGCCTGCCACC
ATACCCACGCCGAAACAAGCGCTCATGAGCCCGAAGTGGCGAGCCCGATCTTCCCCATCGGTGATGTCGG
CGATATAGGCGCCAGCAACCGCACCTGTGGCGCCGGTGATGCCGGCCACGATGCGTCCGGCGTAGAGGAT
CGAGATCTCGATCCCGCGAAATTAATACGACTCACTATAGGGGAATTGTGAGCGGATAACAATTCCCCTC
TAGAAATAATTTTGTTTAACTTTAAGAAGGAGATATACCATGGGCAGCAGCCATCATCATCATCATCACA
GCAGCGGCCTGGTGCCGCGCGGCAGCCATATGTGGCCAGCATCGCGCGCAGGGGCTGTGTTGACGATAAA
TCTTTCCGCTATTGCCGAAAATTACCGCTATCTTGTGAACAAACTGGGCAAAACAGTTTGCGCCGCAGTA
GTTAAGGCCGATGCTTATGGGCTTGGGGTTGCACAGGTGGCGCCCATTTTGGAACAGGTTGGCGCAAAAC
ATTTTTTTGTCGCACATGTGGATGAAGGGCTAGCCCTTAGGCCATATCTTTCACCCCACACATCAGTAAC
TGTGTTGCATGGTCCACGGCCGGATGCTGCTGAGGTTTGCGTACGCAATAATTTGCGGCCAGTTTTAAAT
AGCCTAAAACAGGTGGCTGTTTTGCGGGATCTGGCAGCCAAAATGGATAAGCCGCTGGATGTGGCCATTC
AACTGGATACGGGTATGTCTCGTTTTGGCCTTTCAGAGGCTGATATCCATAAACTGATGGCCACTCCTGA
ACTTTTGGAGGGGTTATCTGTCAGTCTGGTTATGAGTCATCTGGCCTGTGCAGATACGCCAGAAAACGCA
GCCAATGCCATGCAGCGTGAACGGTTTGAGAACTATGCACGCATGTTGCCAAAGGCAGCTTTAAGTCTTT
CTGCATCTTCTGGAATTTTTCTGGGGCAACCATTTCATTTTGATCTCGTGCGCCCTGGTGCCGCTTTGTA
TGGCGTAGCGCCGCAGAATGATGGTGTTAATCCACTTAAGCCTGTTGTGGGGTTGCAAACGCATATTCTG
CAAATTCGCACTTTATCCAAAGGGGATCGGGTGGGATATGGGCTTACGTGGCAAGCGACTGGCCCATGCC
GTGTTGCGACCATTGCGGTTGGATATGCTGATGGATTTGCCCGTGCGGGCGCTGCTGCAGGATGCGCTTG
GTATAAAGGATATCGGCTACCAATTCTGGGCCGAATCTCTATGGATTCCATGACAGTTGATCTTTCCGCA
GTGCCCGAAGGGCTGCTGGAAGAAGATAGCATGGTGGAACTTTTGAATGAGTCTTACGGCGTAGATGCTG
TGGCCAAAGCAGAAGGCACAATAGGCTACGAAGTACTGACATCTCTGGGGCGGCGTTATCATCGCGTTTA
TGCAACGGCTTGAAGCTTGCGGCCGCACTCGAGCACCACCACCACCACCACTGAGATCCGGCTGCTAACA
AAGCCCGAAAGGAAGCTGAGTTGGCTGCTGCCACCGCTGAGCAATAACTAGCATAACCCCTTGGGGCCTC
TAAACGGGTCTTGAGGGGTTTTTTGCTGAAAGGAGGAACTATATCCGGAT
Features (pLannotate 1.2.2; 20 found; start..end, strand, type, name):
     12..467     +  rep_origin     f1 ori (sequence partly withheld): f1 bacteriophage origin of replication; arrow indicates direction of (+) strand synthesis
    494..551     +  promoter       AmpR promoter (fragment): bla
    560..1375    -  CDS            KanR: aminoglycoside phosphotransferase; aph(3')-Ia; confers resistance to kanamycin in bacteria or G418 (Geneticin®) in eukaryotes
   1497..2085    +  rep_origin     ori: high-copy-number ColE1/pMB1/pBR322/pUC origin of replication
   2271..2413    -  misc_feature   bom: basis of mobility region from pBR322
   2515..2706    -  CDS            rop: Rop protein, which maintains plasmids at low copy number; rop
   2723..3103    +  CDS            YPB1_ECOLX: Protein predicted: Swiss-Prot protein existence level 4. From Escherichia coli.
   3175..3466    -  CDS            TcR (fragment): tetracycline efflux protein; tet; confers resistance to tetracycline
   3481..3502    -  protein_bind   CAP binding site: CAP binding activates transcription in the presence of cAMP. E. coli catabolite activator protein
   3515..4597    -  CDS            lacI: lac repressor; lacI; The lac repressor binds to the lac operator to inhibit transcription in E. coli. This inhibition can be relieved by adding lactose or isopropyl-β-D-thiogalactopyranoside (IPTG).
   4598..4675    -  promoter       lacI promoter: lacI
   4683..4962    -  CDS            TcR (fragment): tetracycline efflux protein; tet; confers resistance to tetracycline
   4984..5002    +  promoter       T7 promoter: promoter for bacteriophage T7 RNA polymerase
   5003..5027    +  protein_bind   lac operator: The lac repressor binds to the lac operator to inhibit transcription in E. coli. This inhibition can be relieved by adding lactose or isopropyl-β-D-thiogalactopyranoside (IPTG). lac repressor encoded by lacI
   5042..5064    +  RBS            RBS: efficient ribosome binding site from bacteriophage T7 gene 10 (Olins and Rangwala, 1989)
   5083..5099    +  CDS            capTEV™ (fragment): composite tag for in vivo biotinylation, TEV protease cleavage, and 6xHis tagging
   5110..5127    +  CDS            thrombin site: thrombin recognition and cleavage site
   6255..6272    +  CDS            9xHis (fragment): 9xHis affinity tag
   6282..6331    +  CDS            SET1 (fragment): solubility-enhancement tag derived from T7 phage gene 10B
   6339..6386    +  terminator     T7 terminator: transcription terminator for bacteriophage T7 RNA polymerase
