[The description below was written by a language model from this plasmid's Addgene catalogue record and pLannotate feature annotations shown in this document.]
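Description:
pJK344 is a 6,411 bp bacterial expression plasmid built on pET28a for producing a mutant form of alanine racemase (alr) from the acidophilic bacterium Acetobacter aceti strain 1023 in E. coli. It is selected with kanamycin through the aph(3')-Ia resistance gene and replicates from a ColE1/pBR322-type origin accompanied by the bom region and the rop gene, which keeps copy number modest; the record lists copy number as unknown. An f1 origin is also present, allowing single-stranded DNA production. Short tetracycline-resistance and AmpR promoter fragments in the annotation are backbone remnants rather than functional markers.

The alr coding sequence was inserted between the NdeI and HindIII sites, both retained, placing it in frame behind the vector-encoded N-terminal His6 tag and a thrombin cleavage site that permits tag removal after affinity purification. The insert itself is not annotated in the feature table but corresponds to the unannotated stretch between the thrombin site and the downstream vector sequence. The small "capTEV" fragment hit most likely reflects the N-terminal His6 tag. The His-tag fragment annotated downstream of the insert is the pET28a C-terminal tag region; the record lists only an N-terminal tag, so this is presumably not translated. Expression is driven by a T7 promoter with an adjacent lac operator and the T7 gene 10 ribosome binding site, ending at the T7 terminator. The plasmid-borne lacI supplies repressor, so transcription is IPTG-inducible in hosts that provide T7 RNA polymerase. The encoded protein, H6AaAlr-A368del, lacks a single alanine; because residues 367 and 368 are both alanine, deleting either gives the same product. The construct is intended for overproduction and purification of this deletion variant.
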