Addgene plasmid #71558: pJK344
Purpose: Production of Acetobacter aceti 1023 alanine racemase (alr) with N-terminal His tag and Ala368 deletion (H6AaAlr-A368del)
Depositing lab: T. J. Kappock. Depositing organization: Washington University in Saint Louis. Publication: Alanine racemase from the acidophile Acetobacter aceti. Francois JA, Kappock TJ. Protein Expr Purif. 2007 Jan;51(1):39-48. Epub 2006 Jun 6. 10.1016/j.pep.2006.05.016 PubMed 16843006.
Backbone
  Vector backbone: pET28a
  Backbone size w/o insert (bp): 5369
  Total vector size (bp): 6411
  Vector type: Bacterial Expression
Growth in bacteria
  Bacterial resistance: Kanamycin, 50 μg/mL
  Growth temperature: 37°C
  Growth strain: DH5alpha
  Copy number: Unknown
Gene/Insert
  Gene/Insert name: alanine racemase (alt names: alr; AZ09_RS09230)
  Species: Acetobacter aceti 1023
  Mutation: deletes alanine-367 (same as deleting alanine-368)
  GenBank ID: WP_042787947.1 ABC71322.1
  Promoter: T7
  Tag / fusion protein: His6 (N terminal on backbone)
  Cloning method: Restriction Enzyme; 5′ cloning site NdeI (not destroyed); 3′ cloning site HindIII (not destroyed)
  Sequencing primers: 5′ T7 promoter; 3′ T7 terminator
Terms and licenses: Academic/Nonprofit Terms; Industry Terms: Not Available to Industry
How to cite: pJK344 was a gift from T. J. Kappock (Addgene plasmid # 71558 ; http://n2t.net/addgene:71558 ; RRID:Addgene_71558)
