>Addgene plasmid #71558 | pJK344 | addgene partial sequence | sequence record 138144 | T7 5'-TAATACGACTCACTATAGGG-3'
TTTTGTTTAACTTTAAGAAGGAGATATACCATGGGCAGCAGCCATCATCATCATCATCACAGCAGCGGCC
TGGTGCCGCGCGGCAGCCATATGTGGCCAGCATCGCGCGCAGGGGCTGTGTTGACGATAAATCTTTCCGC
TATTGCCGAAAATTACCGCTATCTTGTGAACAAACTGGGCAAAACAGTTTGCGCCGCAGTAGTTAAGGCC
GATGCTTATGGGCTTGGGGTTGCACAGGTGGCGCCCATTTTGGAACAGGTTGGCGCAAAACATTTTTTTG
TCGCACATGTGGATGAAGGGCTAGCCCTTAGGCCATATCTTTCACCCCACACATCAGTAACTGTGTTGCA
TGGTCCACGGCCGGATGCTGCTGAGGTTTGCGTACGCAATAATTTGCGGCCAGTTTTAAATAGCCTAAAA
CAGGTGGCTGTTTTGCGGGATCTGGCAGCCAAAATGGATAAGCCGCTGGATGTGGCCATTCAACTGGATA
CGGGTATGTCTCGTTTTGGCCTTTCAGAGGCTGATATCCATAAACTGATGGCCACTCCTGAACTTTTGGA
GGGGTTATCTGTCAGTCTGGTTATGAGTCATCTGGCCTGTGCAGATACGCCAGAAAACGCAGCCAATGCC
ATGCAGCGTGAACGGTTTGAGAACTATGCACGCATGTTGCCAAAGGCAGCTTTAAGTCTTTCTGCATCTT
CTGGAATTTTTCTGGGGCAACCATTTCATTTTGATCTCGTGCGCCCTGGTGCCGCTTTGTATGGCGTAGC
GCCGCAGAATGATGGTGTTAATCCACTTAAGCCTGTTGTGGGGTTGCAAACGCATATTCTGCAAATTCGC
ACTTTATCCAAAGGGGATCGGGTGGGATATGGGCTTACGTGGCAAGCGACTGGCCCATGCCGTGTTGCGA
CCATTGCGGTTGGATATGCTGATGGATTTGCCCGTGCGGGCGCTGCTGCAGGATGCGCTTGGTATAAAGG
ATATCGGCTACCAATTCTGGGCCGAAT
