>Addgene plasmid #71558 | pJK344 | addgene partial sequence | sequence record 138145 | T7term 5'-GCTAGTTATTGCTCAGCGG-3'
TTTCGGGCTTTGTTAGCAGCCGGATCTCAGTGGTGGTGGTGGTGGTGCTCGAGTGCGGCCGCAAGCTTCA
AGCCGTTGCATAAACGCGATGATAACGCCGCCCCAGAGATGTCAGTACTTCGTAGCCTATTGTGCCTTCT
GCTTTGGCCACAGCATCTACGCCGTAAGACTCATTCAAAAGTTCCACCATGCTATCTTCTTCCAGCAGCC
CTTCGGGCACTGCGGAAAGATCAACTGTCATGGAATCCATAGAGATTCGGCCCAGAATTGGTAGCCGATA
TCCTTTATACCAAGCGCATCCTGCAGCAGCGCCCGCACGGGCAAATCCATCAGCATATCCAACCGCAATG
GTCGCAACACGGCATGGGCCAGTCGCTTGCCACGTAAGCCCATATCCCACCCGATCCCCTTTGGATAAAG
TGCGAATTTGCAGAATATGCGTTTGCAACCCCACAACAGGCTTAAGTGGATTAACACCATCATTCTGCGG
CGCTACGCCATACAAAGCGGCACCAGGGCGCACGAGATCAAAATGAAATGGTTGCCCCAGAAAAATTCCA
GAAGATGCAGAAAGACTTAAAGCTGCCTTTGGCAACATGCGTGCATAGTTCTCAAACCGTTCACGCTGCA
TGGCATTGGCTGCGTTTTCTGGCGTATCTGCACAGGCCAGATGACTCATAACCAGACTGACAGATAACCC
CTCCAAAAGTTCAGGAGTGGCCATCAGTTTATGGATATCAGCCTCTGAAAGGCCAAAACGAGACATACCC
GTATCCAGTTGAATGGCCACATCCAGCGGCTTATCCATTTTGGCTGCCAGATCCCGCAAAACAGCCACCT
GTTTTAGGCTATTTAAAACTGGCCGCAAATTATTGCGTACGCAAACCTCAGCAGCATCCGGCCGTGGACC
ATGCAACACAGTTACTGATGTGTGGGGTGAAAGATATGGCCTAAGGGCTAGCCCTTCATCCACATGTGCG
ACAAAAAAATGTTT
